>Addgene plasmid #169357 | pAW8-aid-V5-Turg1:kanMX6 | addgene full sequence | sequence record 333200 | Addgene NGS Result
GCATCACAATACTTGAAGTTGACAATATTATTTAAGGACCTATTGTTTTTTCCAATAGGTGGTTAGCAAT
CGTCTTACTTTCTAACTTTTCTTACCTTTTACATTTCAGCAATATATATATATATATATATATATATTTC
AAGGATATACCATTGTAATGTCTGCCCCTAAGAAGATCGTCGTTTTGCCAGGTGACCACGTTGGTCAAGA
AATCACAGCCGAAGCCATTAAGGTTCTTAAAGCTATTTCTGATGTTCGTTCCAATGTCAAGTTCGATTTC
GAAAATCATTTAATTGGTGGTGCTGCTATCGATGCTACAGGTGTTCCACTTCCAGATGAGGCGCTGGAAG
CCTCCAAGAAGGCTGATGCCGTTTTGTTAGGTGCTGTGGGTGGTCCTAAATGGGGTACCGGTAGTGTTAG
ACCTGAACAAGGTTTACTAAAAATCCGTAAAGAACTTCAATTGTACGCCAACTTAAGACCATGTAACTTT
GCATCCGACTCTCTTTTAGACTTATCTCCAATCAAGCCACAATTTGCTAAAGGTACTGACTTCGTTGTTG
TTAGAGAATTAGTGGGAGGTATTTACTTTGGTAAGAGAAAGGAAGACGATGGTGATGGTGTCGCTTGGGA
TAGTGAACAATACACCGTTCCAGAAGTGCAAAGAATCACAAGAATGGCCGCTTTCATGGCCCTACAACAT
GAGCCACCATTGCCTATTTGGTCCTTGGATAAAGCTAATGTTTTGGCCTCTTCAAGATTATGGAGAAAAA
CTGTGGAGGAAACCATCAAGAACGAATTTCCTACATTGAAAGTTCAACATCAATTGATTGATTCTGCCGC
CATGATCCTAGTTAAGAACCCAACCCACCTAAATGGTATTATAATCACCAGCAACATGTTTGGTGATATC
ATCTCCGATGAAGCCTCCGTTATCCCAGGCTCCTTGGGTTTGTTGCCATCTGCGTCCTTGGCCTCTTTGC
CAGACAAGAACACCGCATTTGGTTTGTACGAACCATGCCATGGTTCCGCTCCAGATTTGCCAAAGAATAA
GGTCAACCCTATCGCCACTATCTTGTCTGCTGCAATGATGTTGAAATTGTCATTGAACTTGCCTGAAGAA
GGTAAAGCCATTGAAGATGCAGTTAAAAAGGTTTTGGATGCAGGTATCAGAACTGGTGATTTAGGTGGTT
CCAACAGTACCACCGAAGTCGGTGATGCTGTCGCCGAAGAAGTTAAGAAAATCCTTGCTTAAAAAGATTC
TCTTTTTTTGTGATATTTGTACATAAACTTTATAAATGAAATTCATAATAGAAACGACACGAAATTACAA
AATGGAATATGTTCATAGGGTAGACGAAACTATATACGCAATCTACATACATTTATCAAGAAGGAGAAAA
AGGAGGATGTAAAGGAATACAGGTAAGCAAATTGATACTAATGGCTCAACGTGATAAGGAAAAAGAATTG
CACTTTAACATTAATATTGACAAGGAGGAGGGCATCACACAAAAAGTTAGGTGTAACAGAAAATCATGAA
ACTATGATTTCTAATTTATATATTGGAGGATTTTCTCTAAAAAAAAAAATACAACAAATAAAAAACACTC
AATGACCTGACCATTTGATGGAGTTTAAGTCAATACCTTCTTGAACCATTTCCCATAATGGTGAAAGTTC
CCTCAAGAATTTTACTCTGTCAGAAACGGCCTTAACGACGTAGTCGATCCGGACGATGGCCAACCTTCCA
ATTCATTAAATCGAGTCCTCCATCAGATGATTTACAAGGTTTTGCATAGAATCCCTAAGTAAGAGAAGTT
GTTAGTGATTTCTTCAAGTTTACTAAAATTTACATACAAATGGATGATCTCTTCTCCATTGTTTCCTTTC
TTCTTGCAAACGCGTTTTACAAAGAGATGACATGCTATTTTCTGATTATTTTTTTCTATAGTTTTCTATT
TTGTACGTCCTTGGGAGTCCGAAATGTAAAATCGGGGTATGGTTAGTAGCGGCAGCGTTCATTATGGTAT
ATAAAAGATAAAAAGTAGGGGCAAGCGAGACAGAATGGGATACAAGGGCATCGTCTATAATTATAGCTAA
AAATTGTATTTTAATTTGTATTTTTTGTAATTTTATTTCTCATTGTTTTACTTAAAATGAATGCGAATTA
GAGAAAACTTCAACGAAATGTCAAAATAAGCTCAGCAAAATATACAATTTTAGGGAAAGCGATCAGCAAC
TTATTCTCCGTTGTAGATTCTTTTTCTTCATAAATTCCAACAATGTAACTGCCAATTGATTTTTCTCTAG
ATGCTAATAAATTGAAACTAATGAATATAATAACACAGGTTTTGATAAATTGTAAACTCTTACTCAAAAA
AAGAATGTTAAAACTAATTTAACCTTTTTATAAAGGCTCATGGCGTTAAAGAGGATAGTAAAAATTCTAC
AATTTTTTAATTTAATGTCACAATTGTCTTGCGAATATAATTCTATTAATTTTCGCTAACTGCTGTTTTA
GTACTATTACTTTCAATATGCCTTATATGCAACTTTAATTCATGAAGAATGCAATATTTTTGCAATCTTT
CTTGTACTGAGCGCTTTTTATCATTTAGTACTCATTATTTAATTTTTCAGTAAAGGGCAATAAATAAATT
TGTAGAAGATGCAATGTAATCTCCTCTATCCTTTTGCTCATATGTTTATGAGTATACCTAGTCTAGAAAG
GCTTGTATTTAAAATATTATTCAATAAAAATTCACAATTTTTACGACATGTGCTACCATTCACTTAACTT
CCTGATTATAAAATTGGTTCGTTTATACTAATTACTTAAGTACCTTTAACTAAACAAAATGCCTATATAT
ATATTAATTTACAATGAGTGTCAGATAAGTCACTATGTCCGAGTGGTTAAGGAGTTAGACTCGCCATCGA
TGGTATGGTGCACTCTCAGTACAATCTGCTCTGATGCCGCATAGTTAAGCCAGCCCCGACACCCGCCAAC
ACCCGCTGACGCGCCCTGACGGGCTTGTCTGCTCCCGGCATCCGCTTACAGACAAGCTGTGACCGTCTCC
GGGAGCTGCATGTGTCAGAGGTTTTCACCGTCATCACCGAAACGCGCGAGACGAAAGGGCCTCGTGATAC
GCCTATTTTTATAGGTTAATGTCATGATAATAATGGTTTCTTAGACGTCAGGTGGCACTTTTCGGGGAAA
TGTGCGCGGAACCCCTATTTGTTTATTTTTCTAAATACATTCAAATATGTATCCGCTCATGAGACAATAA
CCCTGATAAATGCTTCAATAATATTGAAAAAGGAAGAGTATGAGTATTCAACATTTCCGTGTCGCCCTTA
TTCCCTTTTTTGCGGCATTTTGCCTTCCTGTTTTTGCTCACCCAGAAACGCTGGTGAAAGTAAAAGATGC
TGAAGATCAGTTGGGTGCACGAGTGGGTTACATCGAACTGGATCTCAACAGCGGTAAGATCCTTGAGAGT
TTTCGCCCCGAAGAACGTTTTCCAATGATGAGCACTTTTAAAGTTCTGCTATGTGGCGCGGTATTATCCC
GTATTGACGCCGGGCAAGAGCAACTCGGTCGCCGCATACACTATTCTCAGAATGACTTGGTTGAGTACTC
ACCAGTCACAGAAAAGCATCTTACGGATGGCATGACAGTAAGAGAATTATGCAGTGCTGCCATAACCATG
AGTGATAACACTGCGGCCAACTTACTTCTGACAACGATCGGAGGACCGAAGGAGCTAACCGCTTTTTTGC
ACAACATGGGGGATCATGTAACTCGCCTTGATCGTTGGGAACCGGAGCTGAATGAAGCCATACCAAACGA
CGAGCGTGACACCACGATGCCTGTAGCAATGGCAACAACGTTGCGCAAACTATTAACTGGCGAACTACTT
ACTCTAGCTTCCCGGCAACAATTAATAGACTGGATGGAGGCGGATAAAGTTGCAGGACCACTTCTGCGCT
CGGCCCTTCCGGCTGGCTGGTTTATTGCTGATAAATCTGGAGCCGGTGAGCGTGGGTCTCGCGGTATCAT
TGCAGCACTGGGGCCAGATGGTAAGCCCTCCCGTATCGTAGTTATCTACACGACGGGGAGTCAGGCAACT
ATGGATGAACGAAATAGACAGATCGCTGAGATAGGTGCCTCACTGATTAAGCATTGGTAACTGTCAGACC
AAGTTTACTCATATATACTTTAGATTGATTTAAAACTTCATTTTTAATTTAAAAGGATCTAGGTGAAGAT
CCTTTTTGATAATCTCATGACCAAAATCCCTTAACGTGAGTTTTCGTTCCACTGAGCGTCAGACCCCGTA
GAAAAGATCAAAGGATCTTCTTGAGATCCTTTTTTTCTGCGCGTAATCTGCTGCTTGCAAACAAAAAAAC
CACCGCTACCAGCGGTGGTTTGTTTGCCGGATCAAGAGCTACCAACTCTTTTTCCGAAGGTAACTGGCTT
CAGCAGAGCGCAGATACCAAATACTGTTCTTCTAGTGTAGCCGTAGTTAGGCCACCACTTCAAGAACTCT
GTAGCACCGCCTACATACCTCGCTCTGCTAATCCTGTTACCAGTGGCTGCTGCCAGTGGCGATAAGTCGT
GTCTTACCGGGTTGGACTCAAGACGATAGTTACCGGATAAGGCGCAGCGGTCGGGCTGAACGGGGGGTTC
GTGCACACAGCCCAGCTTGGAGCGAACGACCTACACCGAACTGAGATACCTACAGCGTGAGCTATGAGAA
AGCGCCACGCTTCCCGAAGGGAGAAAGGCGGACAGGTATCCGGTAAGCGGCAGGGTCGGAACAGGAGAGC
GCACGAGGGAGCTTCCAGGGGGAAACGCCTGGTATCTTTATAGTCCTGTCGGGTTTCGCCACCTCTGACT
TGAGCGTCGATTTTTGTGATGCTCGTCAGGGGGGCGGAGCCTATGGAAAAACGCCAGCAACGCGGCCTTT
TTACGGTTCCTGGCCTTTTGCTGGCCTTTTGCTCACATGTTCTTTCCTGCGTTATCCCCTGATTCTGTGG
ATAACCGTATTACCGCCTTTGAGTGAGCTGATACCGCTCGCCGCAGCCGAACGACCGAGCGCAGCGAGTC
AGTGAGCGAGGAAGCGGAAGAGCGCCCAATACGCAAACCGCCTCTCCCCGCGCGTTGGCCGATTCATTAA
TGCAGCTGGCACGACAGGTTTCCCGACTGGAAAGCGGGCAGTGAGCGCAACGCAATTAATGTGAGTTAGC
TCACTCATTAGGCACCCCAGGCTTTACACTTTATGCTTCCGGCTCGTATGTTGTGTGGAATTGTGAGCGG
ATAACAATTTCACACAGGAAACAGCTATGACCATGATTACGCCAAGCTTGCATGGCGGCCGCATAACTTC
GTATAGCATACATTATACGAAGTTATGCATGCTCGGTGGGTCAGGTGGAAGTGGATCTGGTGCTATGATG
GGCAGTGTCGAGCTGAATCTGAGGGAGACTGAGCTGTGTCTTGGTCTTCCCGGTGGAGATACAGTGGCTC
CGGTAACCGGAAACAAGAGAGGGTTCTCAGAGACGGTTGATCTGAAGCTAAATCTGAATAATGAGCCTGC
AAACAAGGAAGGATCTACGACTCATGACGTCGTGACTTTTGATTCCAAGGAGAAGAGTGCTTGTCCTAAA
GATCCAGCCAAACCTCCGGCCAAGGCACAAGTTGTGGGATGGCCACCGGTGAGATCATACCGGAAGAACG
TGATGGTTTCCTGCCAAAAATCAAGCGGTGGCCCGGAGGCGGCGGCGTTCGTGAAGGTATCAATGGACGG
AGCACCGTACTTGAGGAAAATCGATTTGAGGATGTATAAAAGCTACGATGAGCTTTCTAATGCTTTGTCC
AACATGTTCAGCTCTTTTACCATGGGCAAACATGGAGGAGAAGAAGGAATGATAGACTTCATGAATGAGA
GGAAATTGATGGATTTGGTGAATAGCTGGGACTATGTTCCCTCTTATGAAGACAAAGACGGTGATTGGAT
GCTCGTCGGCGACGTTCCTTGGCCAATGTTCGTCGATACATGCAAGCGTTTACGTCTCATGAAAGGATCG
GATGCCATTGGTCTCGCTCCGAGGGCGATGGAGAAGTGCAAGAGCAGAGCTGGTGCTGGAGCAGGCGCCG
GCAAACCGATCCCTAACCCACTCCTGGGCCTGGACTCAACATGAGCTAGCAGTCCCGGGGCTTGCCCATC
TGTTTTAGACGTCACAGAAGGACCATGTTTATTTTAAATTTCACATACATGTGTTTAATTACCTTCATTG
TATAAATTCTCGAAACTTTCTCCAATTCTTCGGTCAGATAAAAAATTTCTCTAGTCACCGTCTTTTATAG
AGCTTTTGTCAGATGTTTTTCTGGATGGAATCATTGTCCAGTTACTATGCTTTTTATTTATAAGTTTGAA
AGTTTAGTTAACTTTTTGTTTTCTTTAATACATTTTTTAATCATGTCAACATTTGGGATTTGTAGAAGTA
GTAAATTTTTTGTACATGTTGTAGAATTGGATAAGAACGAAAACAGCTAGTATGTAAAAAAAACGAAAAT
CCCAAATTCCGTTGTTTGTTTGATATAGTAATATTTATAGCATTTTAGTTTCTAAAGATTTTTGATAATC
TTTTACATTTGCTTTCACATACATTCGCGCTACTACCATACATCATATCCCGCTTTCTTTAATTGCTTCC
CCACAGACTCAACCAGCGGGGCCTTCTTCTCGAGATCTGTTTAGCTTGCCTCGTCCCCGCCGGGTCACCC
GGCCAGCGACATGGAGGCCCAGAATACCCTCCTTGACAGTCTTGACGTGCGCAGCTCAGGGGCATGATGT
GACTGTCGCCCGTACATTTAGCCCATACATCCCCATGTATAATCATTTGCATCCATACATTTTGATGGCC
GCACGGCGCGAAGCAAAAATTACGGCTCCTCGCTGCAGACCTGCGAGCAGGGAAACGCTCCCCTCACAGA
CGCGTTGAATTGTCCCCACGCCGCGCCCCTGTAGAGAAATATAAAAGGTTAGGATTTGCCACTGAGGTTC
TTCTTTCATATACTTCCTTTTAAAATCTTGCTAGGATACAGTTCTCACATCACATCCGAACATAAACAAC
CATGGGTAAGGAAAAGACTCACGTTTCGAGGCCGCGATTAAATTCCAACATGGATGCTGATTTATATGGG
TATAAATGGGCTCGCGATAATGTCGGGCAATCAGGTGCGACAATCTATCGATTGTATGGGAAGCCCGATG
CGCCAGAGTTGTTTCTGAAACATGGCAAAGGTAGCGTTGCCAATGATGTTACAGATGAGATGGTCAGACT
AAACTGGCTGACGGAATTTATGCCTCTTCCGACCATCAAGCATTTTATCCGTACTCCTGATGATGCATGG
TTACTCACCACTGCGATCCCCGGCAAAACAGCATTCCAGGTATTAGAAGAATATCCTGATTCAGGTGAAA
ATATTGTTGATGCGCTGGCAGTGTTCCTGCGCCGGTTGCATTCGATTCCTGTTTGTAATTGTCCTTTTAA
CAGCGATCGCGTATTTCGTCTCGCTCAGGCGCAATCACGAATGAATAACGGTTTGGTTGATGCGAGTGAT
TTTGATGACGAGCGTAATGGCTGGCCTGTTGAACAAGTCTGGAAAGAAATGCATAAGCTTTTGCCATTCT
CACCGGATTCAGTCGTCACTCATGGTGATTTCTCACTTGATAACCTTATTTTTGACGAGGGGAAATTAAT
AGGTTGTATTGATGTTGGACGAGTCGGAATCGCAGACCGATACCAGGATCTTGCCATCCTATGGAACTGC
CTCGGTGAGTTTTCTCCTTCATTACAGAAACGGCTTTTTCAAAAATATGGTATTGATAATCCTGATATGA
ATAAATTGCAGTTTCATTTGATGCTCGATGAGTTTTTCTAATCAGTACTGACAATAAAAAGATTCTTGTT
TTCAAGAACTTGTCATTTGTATAGTTTTTTTATATTGTAGTTGTTCTATTTTAATCAAATGTTAGCGTGA
TTTATATTTTTTTTCGCCTCGACATCATCTGCCCAGATGCGAAGTTAAGTGCGCAGAAAGTAATATCATG
CGTCAATCGTATGTGAATGCTGGTCGCTATACTGCTGTCGATTCGATACTAACGCCGCCATCCAGTCGAC
GAACTAGTATAACTTCGTATATGGTATTATATACGAAGTTATGCGGCCGCGCGAATTCACTGGCCGTCGT
TTTACAACGTCGTGACTGGGAAAACCCTGGCGTTACCCAACTTAATCGCCTTGCAGCACATCCCCCTTTC
GCCAGCTGGCGTAATAGCGAAGAGGCCCGCACCGATCGCCCTTCCCAACAGTTGCGCAGCCTGAATGGCG
AATGGCGCCTGATGCGGTATTTTCTCCTTACGCATCTGTGCGGTATTTCACACCGCATACCATCGTCCGG
ATCAATGAAGTAGATGAGTTTACTACCTGTATATACTTTTTTTTTTGTCAAAGTCACTTTTATGGCATTT
CCATGTTGAAGGATTAGCCACAGCACTAAATTTTCAGCGTATGATTGCTTTTAAATATTTAATTTTCATC
GTTTTTTAATTAATATTCAAAACGATTTAATGCCTTCTACATCTGAAGTCAAGCTCATAGACTCGGGTTG
GGTAGCTAAAACTACATCTAACACGAAGGGGTATAGCCTTCTTAAAGTATACTCATGTATAAACGTTTTG
GGTTCATATTTTTGGGCCACGTGGTTTATAAAAATTCTTAACTACACCACTCGGTATCCCGCACCCGTCT
ACGTTTCTACGATTTCGAGCTAATATTGAGTAAAGTGATTAGCAAAAAAAATAAAAGTACTCGTTGTCGG
AGATCAAGAATTTTTCTATTATCTCATCTAAACCACTTTCTAAAAGCGAAAAACAAAATCGTAATATGCA
GCTTGAATGGGCTTCCATAGTTTGAAAGAAAAACCCTAGCAGTACTGGCAAGGGAGACATTCCTTTTACC
TGGCTAATCGCCATCTTCCAGCAGGCGCACCATTGCCCCTGTTTCACTATCCAGGTTACGGATATAGTTC
ATGACAATATTTACATTGGTCCAGCCACCAGCTTGCATGATCTCCGGTATTGAAACTCCAGCGCGGGCCA
TATCTCGCGCGGCTCCGACACGGGCACTGTGTCCAGACCAGGCCAGGTATCTCTGACCAGAGTCATCCTT
AGCGCCGTAAATCAATCGATGAGTTGCTTCAAAAATCCCTTCCAGGGCGCGAGTTGATAGCTGGCTGGTG
GCAGATGGCGCGGCAACACCATTTTTTCTGACCCGGCAAAACAGGTAGTTATTCGGATCATCAGCTACAC
CAGAGACGGAAATCCATCGCTCGACCAGTTTAGTTACCCCCAGGCTAAGTGCCTTCTCTACACCTGCGGT
GCTAACCAGCGTTTTCGTTCTGCCAATATGGATTAACATTCTCCCACCGTCAGTACGTGAGATATCTTTA
ACCCTGATCCTGGCAATTTCGGCTATACGTAACAGGGTGTTATAAGCAATCCCCAGAAATGCCAGATTAC
GTATATCCTGGCAGCGATCGCTATTTTCCATGAGTGAACGAACCTGGTCGAAATCAGTGCGTTCGAACGC
TAGAGCCTGTTTTGCACGTTCACCGGCATCAACGTTTTCTTTTCGGATCCGCCGCATAACCAGTGAAACA
GCATTGCTGTCACTTGGTCGTGGCAGCCCGGACCGACGATGAAGCATGTTTAGCTGGCCCAAATGTTGCT
GGATAGTTTTTACTGCCAGACCGCGCGCCTGAAGATATAGAAGATAATCGCGAACATCTTCAGGTTCTGC
GGGAAACCATTTCCGGTTATTCAACTTGCACCATGCCGCCCACGACCGGCAAACGGACAGAAGCATTTTC
CAGGTATGCTCAGAAAACGCCTGGCGATCCCTGAACATGTCCATCAGGTTCTTGCGAACCTCATCACTCG
TTGCATCGACCGGTAACTTTTAGATTAACATTTGTTTAAATATGAAATTAGGCAATGTAACATACTGCAG
GCAAATTTTGGTGTACGGTAAGTAAATTGGACATATGATTTAACAAAGCGACTATAAGTCAGAAAGTGAG
AATGAGATTGAAATAATTAATTCAACTTATTCAATTGATGATATGCCAGGATTCCTCTTCCTTTATCTTC
AATGTTTCGATTAACAGGTCCATTATCCGGTTTTTAGTTTCGCTGCACATTGCCGAATGACAATCGGATT
CCTTTAAGCTTTGCTTTTGCCCTGTTTTCTCTCCCCAGTAATCGTTGGGTGACTGAACCATCCAGTAGCC
GAGAGTTACGTTTTTCCTGATTTAATAAATATCCATATCTATTTGTCTCGTGGTGTTTTACAGCAACTAA
CCGAAATTACTATTTTGCATCATCCAACCATAAAGAGACAACAATAATTCTAGAAAACATATAACAAGTG
TTTTTTTCTATTTACGTCTCATACGCAAAGTCCACTTTACCATGTTTTGGAAACTTGTACCCAACCATTC
ATTTTTCGATTTTGTAATGAGGCTCTTTTCTTCTAACAATCATTGAGGTCATTATCATGTGTCCTCACCT
ATTGTTTAAATTGAGGCTTGCGCTATTCCCAAAATTGTGGGTATTATTTTCATATATCAGTATCTGCAAT
TTCGGTTCAACTCCGGAAGCTCGGTACCCAACTGTGGGAATACTCAGGTATCGTAAGATGCAAGAGTTCG
AATCTCTTAGCAACCATTATTTTTTTTCTCTCAACATAACGAGAACACACAGGGGCGCTATCGCACAGAA
TCAAATTCGATGACTGGAAATTTTTTGTTAATTTCAGAGGTCGCCTGACGCATATACCTTTTTCAACTGA
AAAATTGGGAGAAAAAGGAAAGGTGAGAGCGCCGGAACCGGCTTTTCATATAGAATAGAGAAGCGTTCAT
GACTAAATGCTT
Features (pLannotate 1.2.2; 22 found; start..end, strand, type, name):
    158..1249    +  CDS            LEU2: LEU3_YEAST - Experimental evidence at protein level: Swiss-Prot protein existence level 1. Catalyzes the oxidation of 3-carboxy-2-hydroxy-4- methylpentanoate (3-isopropylmalate) to 3-carboxy-4-methyl-2- oxopentanoate. The product decarboxylates to 4-methyl-2 oxopentanoate. From Saccharomyces cerevisiae (strain ATCC 204508 / S288c) (Baker's yeast).
   1612..1752    -  CDS            NFS1 (fragment): NFS1_YEAST - Also known as SPL1 From Saccharomyces cerevisiae (strain ATCC 204508 / S288c) (Baker's yeast).
   1858..1923    -  CDS            hus5 (fragment): UBC9_SCHPO - Also known as ubc9. Experimental evidence at protein level: Swiss-Prot protein existence level 1. Catalyzes the covalent attachment of ubiquitin-like protein SUMO/Smt3 to other proteins. Required for efficient recovery from DNA damage or S-phase arrest and normal mitosis. This may be as part of a checkpoint independent recovery process. From Schizosaccharomyces pombe (strain 972 / ATCC 24843) (Fission yeast).
   2084..2865    +  rep_origin     ars1: Schizosaccharomyces pombe autonomously replicating sequence ars1
   2944..2993    -  misc_feature   bom (fragment): basis of mobility region from pBR322
   3095..3130    -  CDS            rop (fragment): Rop protein, which maintains plasmids at low copy number; rop
   3225..3329    +  promoter       AmpR promoter: bla
   3330..4190    +  CDS            AmpR: β-lactamase; bla; confers resistance to ampicillin, carbenicillin, and related antibiotics
   4361..4949    +  rep_origin     ori: high-copy-number ColE1/pMB1/pBR322/pUC origin of replication
   5132..5224    +  CDS            lacI (fragment): lac repressor; lacI; The lac repressor binds to the lac operator to inhibit transcription in E. coli. This inhibition can be relieved by adding lactose or isopropyl-β-D-thiogalactopyranoside (IPTG).
   5237..5258    +  protein_bind   CAP binding site: CAP binding activates transcription in the presence of cAMP. E. coli catabolite activator protein
   5273..5303    +  promoter       lac promoter: promoter for the E. coli lac operon
   5307..5329    +  protein_bind   lac operator (fragment): The lac repressor binds to the lac operator to inhibit transcription in E. coli. This inhibition can be relieved by adding lactose or isopropyl-β-D-thiogalactopyranoside (IPTG). lac repressor encoded by lacI
   5383..5416    +  protein_bind   loxP: Cre-mediated recombination occurs in the 8-bp core sequence (GCATACAT). Cre recombinase
   5647..5850    +  CDS            mini-AID: minimal degron from the auxin-responsive IAA17 protein of Arabidopsis thaliana (Kubota et al., 2013) acts as an auxin-inducible degron (AID) in the presence of TIR1
   6798..8154    +  gene           kanMX: yeast selectable marker conferring kanamycin resistance (Wach et al., 1994)
   8245..8402    +  CDS            lacZα (fragment): LacZα fragment of β-galactosidase; lacZ fragment
   8408..8459    -  misc_feature   bom (fragment): basis of mobility region from pBR322
   9034..10026   -  CDS            Cre: site-specific recombinase Cre is a site-specific recombinase from bacteriophage P1. Recombination occurs at loxP sequences.
  10076..10114   -  CDS            Cre (fragment): site-specific recombinase Cre is a site-specific recombinase from bacteriophage P1. Recombination occurs at loxP sequences.
  10116..10722   -  promoter       nmt1 promoter (fragment): wild-type nmt1 promoter from Schizosaccharomyces pombe, conferring strong thiamine-repressible expression
  10740..127     +  promoter       LEU2 promoter (across the origin): S. cerevisiae LEU2
