[The description below was written by a language model from this plasmid's Addgene catalogue record and pLannotate feature annotations shown in this document.]
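Description:
pAW8-aid-V5-Turg1:kanMX6 is a fission yeast shuttle plasmid of about 11 kb, listed as pUC19-based, that carries a C-terminal auxin-inducible degron tagging cassette for Schizosaccharomyces pombe. In E. coli it is maintained at high copy through the ColE1/pUC origin and selected with ampicillin via the β-lactamase gene. For S. pombe, the annotated sequence contains the ars1 autonomously replicating sequence and the S. cerevisiae LEU2 gene with its promoter, a marker commonly used to complement leucine auxotrophy in fission yeast.

The payload lies downstream of a loxP site and comprises the degron from the Arabidopsis thaliana IAA17 protein (annotated as mini-AID), a single V5 epitope recorded as a C-terminal tag on the insert, what the plasmid name suggests is a urg1 terminator, and the kanMX marker for G418 selection. The V5 tag and the terminator were not picked up by the automated annotation, so their exact positions are not documented, and only one lox site is annotated. The plasmid also encodes Cre recombinase under the thiamine-repressible S. pombe nmt1 promoter. This arrangement is consistent with Cre-mediated cassette exchange, in which plasmid-expressed Cre swaps the lox-flanked cassette into a matching pre-engineered genomic locus, although the record does not spell out this mechanism.

Once the cassette is fused to the 3′ end of a gene of interest, the encoded protein carries the aid-V5 tag. This allows detection with V5 antibodies and auxin-triggered depletion in strains expressing the TIR1 F-box protein, which this plasmid does not supply. Short fragments of lacZα, lacI, rop, bom, NFS1 and hus5 are backbone or cloning remnants.
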