Addgene plasmid #169357: pAW8-aid-V5-Turg1:kanMX6
Purpose: C-terminal aid-V5 degron cassette with kanMX6 marker for S. pombe
Depositing lab: Tony Carr. Depositing organization: University of Sussex.
Backbone
  Vector backbone: pUC19
  Vector type: Yeast Expression
Growth in bacteria
  Bacterial resistance: Ampicillin, 100 μg/mL
  Growth temperature: 37°C
  Growth strain: DH5alpha
  Copy number: High Copy
Gene/Insert
  Gene/Insert name: auxin-inducible degron (aid)
  Species: A. thaliana (mustard weed)
  Tag / fusion protein: 1XV5 (C terminal on insert)
  Cloning method: Gibson Cloning
Terms and licenses: Academic/Nonprofit Terms; Industry Terms: Not Available to Industry
How to cite: pAW8-aid-V5-Turg1:kanMX6 was a gift from Tony Carr (Addgene plasmid # 169357 ; http://n2t.net/addgene:169357 ; RRID:Addgene_169357)
